Addgene plasmid #89956: pKDsgRNA-torZ
Purpose: Contains arabinose-induced lambda Red and a tet-inducible gRNA targeting torZ.
Depositing lab: Michael Lynch. Depositing organization: Duke University. Publication: Managing the SOS Response for Enhanced CRISPR-Cas-Based Recombineering in E. coli through Transient Inhibition of Host RecA Activity. Moreb EA, Hoover B, Yaseen A, Valyasevi N, Roecker Z, Menacho-Melgar R, Lynch MD. ACS Synth Biol. 2017 Oct 2. doi: 10.1021/acssynbio.7b00174. PubMed 28915012.
Backbone
  Vector backbone: pKD46
  Total vector size (bp): 6959
  Vector type: Bacterial Expression
Growth in bacteria
  Bacterial resistance: Spectinomycin, 50 μg/mL
  Growth temperature: 30°C
  Growth strain: DH5alpha
  Copy number: Low Copy
Gene/Insert
  Gene/Insert name: torZ gRNA
  gRNA/shRNA sequence: GCATATTGTGCCGATGAAGC
  Promoter: pTet
  Cloning method: Unknown
  Sequencing primers: 5′ ttctcagggcgttttatggc
Terms and licenses: Academic/Nonprofit Terms; Industry Terms: Not Available to Industry
How to cite: pKDsgRNA-torZ was a gift from Michael Lynch (Addgene plasmid # 89956 ; http://n2t.net/addgene:89956 ; RRID:Addgene_89956)
