[The description below was written by a language model from this plasmid's Addgene catalogue record and pLannotate feature annotations shown in this document.]
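Description:
pKDsgRNA-torZ is a low-copy bacterial plasmid built on the pKD46 recombineering backbone. It combines inducible lambda Red functions with an inducible single guide RNA for CRISPR-Cas9-assisted genome editing in E. coli. It replicates from the pSC101 origin with the temperature-sensitive Rep101 (A56V) replication protein, so it is maintained at 30°C and can in principle be cured by shifting cells to a higher temperature. Selection is by spectinomycin through the aadA (SmR) aminoglycoside adenylyltransferase gene, which sits downstream of AmpR (bla) promoter sequence. The catalogue lists a size of 6,959 bp, while the sequenced record annotated here is 6,928 nt.

The plasmid carries two independently controlled modules. In the first, araC is transcribed divergently from the araBAD promoter, which drives the lambda Red operon upon arabinose addition. Gam inhibits the host RecBCD nuclease, Beta anneals single-stranded DNA to its complementary target, and Exo resects double-stranded ends. The operon ends at the lambda tL3 terminator. In the second, a tet-regulated promoter (pTet, annotated by its tet operator) drives a 20-nt spacer targeting the E. coli torZ gene. The spacer is fused to the Streptococcus pyogenes Cas9 gRNA scaffold and followed by rrnB-derived sequence including the T1 terminator. The short H1-2O2 promoter and capTEV fragment annotations are probably incidental matches by the annotation software rather than functional parts.

No Cas9 or TetR coding sequence is annotated on this plasmid, so these would presumably be supplied from elsewhere, such as a companion plasmid. In use, lambda Red promotes recombination of a donor DNA at the torZ locus, and guide-directed cleavage counterselects unedited cells. The associated publication concerns improving such recombineering by transiently inhibiting host RecA activity.
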