Features (pLannotate 1.2.2; 18 found; start..end, strand, type, name):
     19..894     -  CDS            araC: ARAC_ECOLI - Experimental evidence at protein level: Swiss-Prot protein existence level 1. Transcription factor that regulates the expression of several genes involved in the transport and metabolism of L-arabinose (PubMed:4362626, PubMed:328165, PubMed:6251457, PubMed:2962192, PubMed:6319708, PubMed:2231717, PubMed:1447222). Functions both as a positive and a negative regulator (PubMed:328165, PubMed:6251457). In the presence of arabinose, activates the expression of the araBAD, araE, araFGH and araJ promoters (PubMed:4362626, PubMed:328165, PubMed:6251457, PubMed:2962192, PubMed:6319708, Pub
    921..1205    +  promoter       araBAD promoter: araBAD; promoter of the L-arabinose operon of E. coli; the araC regulatory gene is transcribed in the opposite direction (Guzman et al., 1995)
   1249..1665    +  CDS            Gam: inhibitor of the host RecBCD nuclease in the λ Red system; gam; protects the double-stranded DNA substrate for recombination
   1671..2456    +  CDS            Beta: single-stranded DNA binding recombinase in the λ Red system; bet; mediates pairing of a single-stranded DNA with a complementary target
   2453..3133    +  CDS            Exo: 5' to 3' double-stranded DNA exonuclease in the λ Red system; exo; creates 3' single-stranded DNA tails
   3134..3378    +  terminator     λ tL3 terminator: transcription terminator tL3 from phage λ
   3501..4451    -  CDS            Rep101(Ts): temperature-sensitive version of the RepA protein needed for replication with the pSC101 origin (Armstrong et al., 1984); rep101 encoding an A56V mutation
   4499..4721    -  rep_origin     pSC101 ori: low-copy replication origin that requires the Rep101 protein
   5256..5277    -  terminator     bacterial terminator (fragment): putative bacterial transcription terminator
   5287..5305    +  protein_bind   tet operator: tetO; bacterial operator O2 for the tetR and tetA genes tetracycline repressor TetR
   5311..5330    +  promoter       H1-2O2 promoter (fragment): doxycycline-inducible variant of the human H1 RNA promoter (Henriksen et al., 2007)
   5361..5436    +  misc_RNA       gRNA scaffold: guide RNA scaffold for the Streptococcus pyogenes CRISPR/Cas9 system
   5502..5519    +  CDS            capTEV™ (fragment): composite tag for in vivo biotinylation, TEV protease cleavage, and 6xHis tagging
   5626..5741    +  ncRNA          5S rRNA: Accession: RF00001 - 5S ribosomal RNA
   5745..5791    +  terminator     rrnB T1 terminator: transcription terminator T1 from the E. coli rrnB gene
   5930..6721    -  CDS            SmR: aminoglycoside adenylyltransferase (Murphy, 1985); aadA; confers resistance to spectinomycin and streptomycin
   6722..6813    -  promoter       AmpR promoter: bla
   6837..6907    -  promoter       AmpR promoter (fragment): bla
>Addgene plasmid #89956 | pKDsgRNA-torZ | addgene full sequence | sequence record 181332 | Addgene NGS Result
ACCTGCATCGATTTATTATGACAACTTGACGGCTACATCATTCACTTTTTCTTCACAACCGGCACGGAAC
TCGCTCGGGCTGGCCCCGGTGCATTTTTTAAATACCCGCGAGAAGTAGAGTTGATCGTCAAAACCAACAT
TGCGACCGACGGTGGCGATAGGCATCCGGGTGGTGCTCAAAAGCAGCTTCGCCTGGCTGATACGTTGGTC
CTCGCGCCAGCTTAAGACGCTAATCCCTAACTGCTGGCGGAAAAGATGTGACAGACGCGACGGCGACAAG
CAAACATGCTGTGCGACGCTGGCGATATCAAAATTGCTGTCTGCCAGGTGATCGCTGATGTACTGACAAG
CCTCGCGTACCCGATTATCCATCGGTGGATGGAGCGACTCGTTAATCGCTTCCATGCGCCGCAGTAACAA
TTGCTCAAGCAGATTTATCGCCAGCAGCTCCGAATAGCGCCCTTCCCCTTGCCCGGCGTTAATGATTTGC
CCAAACAGGTCGCTGAAATGCGGCTGGTGCGCTTCATCCGGGCGAAAGAACCCCGTATTGGCAAATATTG
ACGGCCAGTTAAGCCATTCATGCCAGTAGGCGCGCGGACGAAAGTAAACCCACTGGTGATACCATTCGCG
AGCCTCCGGATGACGACCGTAGTGATGAATCTCTCCTGGCGGGAACAGCAAAATATCACCCGGTCGGCAA
ACAAATTCTCGTCCCTGATTTTTCACCACCCCCTGACCGCGAATGGTGAGATTGAGAATATAACCTTTCA
TTCCCAGCGGTCGGTCGATAAAAAAATCGAGATAACCGTTGGCCTCAATCGGCGTTAAACCCGCCACCAG
ATGGGCATTAAACGAGTATCCCGGCAGCAGGGGATCATTTTGCGCTTCAGCCATACTTTTCATACTCCCG
CCATTCAGAGAAGAAACCAATTGTCCATATTGCATCAGACATTGCCGTCACTGCGTCTTTTACTGGCTCT
TCTCGCTAACCAAACCGGTAACCCCGCTTATTAAAAGCATTCTGTAACAAAGCGGGACCAAAGCCATGAC
AAAAACGCGTAACAAAAGTGTCTATAATCACGGCAGAAAAGTCCACATTGATTATTTGCACGGCGTCACA
CTTTGCTATGCCATAGCATTTTTATCCATAAGATTAGCGGATCCTACCTGACGCTTTTTATCGCAACTCT
CTACTGTTTCTCCATACCCGTTTTTTTGGGAATTCGAGCTCTAAGGAGGTTATAAAAAATGGATATTAAT
ACTGAAACTGAGATCAAGCAAAAGCATTCACTAACCCCCTTTCCTGTTTTCCTAATCAGCCCGGCATTTC
GCGGGCGATATTTTCACAGCTATTTCAGGAGTTCAGCCATGAACGCTTATTACATTCAGGATCGTCTTGA
GGCTCAGAGCTGGGCGCGTCACTACCAGCAGCTCGCCCGTGAAGAGAAAGAGGCAGAACTGGCAGACGAC
ATGGAAAAAGGCCTGCCCCAGCACCTGTTTGAATCGCTATGCATCGATCATTTGCAACGCCACGGGGCCA
GCAAAAAATCCATTACCCGTGCGTTTGATGACGATGTTGAGTTTCAGGAGCGCATGGCAGAACACATCCG
GTACATGGTTGAAACCATTGCTCACCACCAGGTTGATATTGATTCAGAGGTATAAAACGAATGAGTACTG
CACTCGCAACGCTGGCTGGGAAGCTGGCTGAACGTGTCGGCATGGATTCTGTCGACCCACAGGAACTGAT
CACCACTCTTCGCCAGACGGCATTTAAAGGTGATGCCAGCGATGCGCAGTTCATCGCATTACTGATCGTT
GCCAACCAGTACGGCCTTAATCCGTGGACGAAAGAAATTTACGCCTTTCCTGATAAGCAGAATGGCATCG
TTCCGGTGGTGGGCGTTGATGGCTGGTCCCGCATCATCAATGAAAACCAGCAGTTTGATGGCATGGACTT
TGAGCAGGACAATGAATCCTGTACATGCCGGATTTACCGCAAGGACCGTAATCATCCGATCTGCGTTACC
GAATGGATGGATGAATGCCGCCGCGAACCATTCAAAACTCGCGAAGGCAGAGAAATCACGGGGCCGTGGC
AGTCGCATCCCAAACGGATGTTACGTCATAAAGCCATGATTCAGTGTGCCCGTCTGGCCTTCGGATTTGC
TGGTATCTATGACAAGGATGAAGCCGAGCGCATTGTCGAAAATACTGCATACACTGCAGAACGTCAGCCG
GAACGCGACATCACTCCGGTTAACGATGAAACCATGCAGGAGATTAACACTCTGCTGATCGCCCTGGATA
AAACATGGGATGACGACTTATTGCCGCTCTGTTCCCAGATATTTCGCCGCGACATTCGTGCATCGTCAGA
ACTGACACAGGCCGAAGCAGTAAAAGCTCTTGGATTCCTGAAACAGAAAGCCGCAGAGCAGAAGGTGGCA
GCATGACACCGGACATTATCCTGCAGCGTACCGGGATCGATGTGAGAGCTGTCGAACAGGGGGATGATGC
GTGGCACAAATTACGGCTCGGCGTCATCACCGCTTCAGAAGTTCACAACGTGATAGCAAAACCCCGCTCC
GGAAAGAAGTGGCCTGACATGAAAATGTCCTACTTCCACACCCTGCTTGCTGAGGTTTGCACCGGTGTGG
CTCCGGAAGTTAACGCTAAAGCACTGGCCTGGGGAAAACAGTACGAGAACGACGCCAGAACCCTGTTTGA
ATTCACTTCCGGCGTGAATGTTACTGAATCCCCGATCATCTATCGCGACGAAAGTATGCGTACCGCCTGC
TCTCCCGATGGTTTATGCAGTGACGGCAACGGCCTTGAACTGAAATGCCCGTTTACCTCCCGGGATTTCA
TGAAGTTCCGGCTCGGTGGTTTCGAGGCCATAAAGTCAGCTTACATGGCCCAGGTGCAGTACAGCATGTG
GGTGACGCGAAAAAATGCCTGGTACTTTGCCAACTATGACCCGCGTATGAAGCGTGAAGGCCTGCATTAT
GTCGTGATTGAGCGGGATGAAAAGTACATGGCGAGTTTTGACGAGATCGTGCCGGAGTTCATCGAAAAAA
TGGACGAGGCACTGGCTGAAATTGGTTTTGTATTTGGGGAGCAATGGCGATGACGCATCCTCACGATAAT
ATCCGGGTAGGCGCAATCACTTTCGTCTACTCCGTTACAAAGCGAGGCTGGGTATTTCCCGGCCTTTCTG
TTATCCGAAATCCACTGAAAGCACAGCGGCTGGCTGAGGAGATAAATAATAAACGAGGGGCTGTATGCAC
AAAGCATCTTCTGTTGAGTTAAGAACGAGTATCGAGATGGCACATAGCCTTGCTCAAATTGGAATCAGGT
TTGTGCCAATACCAGTAGAAACAGACGAAGAATCCATGGGTATGGACAGTTTTCCCTTTGATATGTAACG
GTGAACAGTTGTTCTACTTTTGTTTGTTAGTCTTGATGCTTCACTGATAGATACAAGAGCCATAAGAACC
TCAGATCCTTCCGTATTTAGCCAGTATGTTCTCTAGTGTGGTTCGTTGTTTTTGCGTGAGCCATGAGAAC
GAACCATTGAGATCATACTTACTTTGCATGTCACTCAAAAATTTTGCCTCAAAACTGGTGAGCTGAATTT
TTGCAGTTAAAGCATCGTGTAGTGTTTTTCTTAGTCCGTTATGTAGGTAGGAATCTGATGTAATGGTTGT
TGGTATTTTGTCACCATTCATTTTTATCTGGTTGTTCTCAAGTTCGGTTACGAGATCCATTTGTCTATCT
AGTTCAACTTGGAAAATCAACGTATCAGTCGGGCGGCCTCGCTTATCAACCACCAATTTCATATTGCTGT
AAGTGTTTAAATCTTTACTTATTGGTTTCAAAACCCATTGGTTAAGCCTTTTAAACTCATGGTAGTTATT
TTCAAGCATTAACATGAACTTAAATTCATCAAGGCTAATCTCTATATTTGCCTTGTGAGTTTTCTTTTGT
GTTAGTTCTTTTAATAACCACTCATAAATCCTCATAGAGTATTTGTTTTCAAAAGACTTAACATGTTCCA
GATTATATTTTATGAATTTTTTTAACTGGAAAAGATAAGGCAATATCTCTTCACTAAAAACTAATTCTAA
TTTTTCGCTTGAGAACTTGGCATAGTTTGTCCACTGGAAAATCTCAAAGCCTTTAACCAAAGGATTCCTG
ATTTCCACAGTTCTCGTCATCAGCTCTCTGGTTGCTTTAGCTAATACACCATAAGCATTTTCCCTACTGA
TGTTCATCATCTGAACGTATTGGTTATAAGTGAACGATACCGTCCGTTCTTTCCTTGTAGGGTTTTCAAT
CGTGGGGTTGAGTAGTGCCACACAGCATAAAATTAGCTTGGTTTCATGCTCCGTTAAGTCATAGCGACTA
ATCGCTAGTTCATTTGCTTTGAAAACAACTAATTCAGACATACATCTCAATTGGTCTAGGTGATTTTAAT
CACTATACCAATTGAGATGGGCTAGTCAATGATAATTACTAGTCCTTTTCCTTTGAGTTGTGGGTATCTG
TAAATTCTGCTAGACCTTTGCTGGAAAACTTGTAAATTCTGCTAGACCCTCTGTAAATTCCGCTAGACCT
TTGTGTGTTTTTTTTGTTTATATTCAAGTGGTTATAATTTATAGAATAAAGAAAGAATAAAAAAAGATAA
AAAGAATAGATCCCAGCCCTGTGTATAACTCACTACTTTAGTCAGTTCCGCAGTATTACAAAAGGATGTC
GCAAACGCTGTTTGCTCCTCTACAAAACAGACCTTAAAACCCTAAAGGCTTAAGTAGCACCCTCGCAAGC
TCGGTTGCGGCCGCAATCGGGCAAATCGCTGAATATTCCTTTTGTCTCCGACCATCAGGCACCTGAGTCG
CTGTCTTTTTCGTGACATTCAGTTCGCTGCGCTCACGGCTCTGGCAGTGAATGGGGGTAAATGGCACTAC
AGGCGCCTTTTATGGATTCATGCAAGGAAACTACCCATAATACAAGAAAAGCCCGTCACGGGCTTCTCAG
GGCGTTTTATGGCGGGTCTGCTATGTGGTGCTATCTGACTTTTTGCTGTTCAGCAGTTCCTGCCCTCTGA
TTTTCCAGTCTGACCACTTCGGATTATCCCGTGACAGGTCATTCAGACTGGCTAATGCACCCAGTAAGGC
AGCGGTATCATCAACGGGGTCTGACGCTCAGTGGAACGAAAACTCACGTTAAGGGATTTTGGTCATGAGA
TTATCAGCTTTCGCTAAGGATGATTTCTGGAATTCTTCCCTATCAGTGATAGAGATTGACATCCCTATCA
GTGATAGAGATACTGAGCACGCATATTGTGCCGATGAAGCGTTTTAGAGCTAGAAATAGCAAGTTAAAAT
AAGGCTAGTCCGTTATCAACTTGAAAAAGTGGCACCGAGTCGGTGCTTTTTTTGAAGCTTGGGCCCGAAC
AAAAACTCATCTCAGAAGAGGATCTGAATAGCGCCGTCGACCATCATCATCATCATCATTGAGTTTAAAC
GGTCTCCAGCTTGGCTGTTTTGGCGGATGAGAGAAGATTTTCAGCCTGATACAGATTAAATCAGAACGCA
GAAGCGGTCTGATAAAACAGAATTTGCCTGGCGGCAGTAGCGCGGTGGTCCCACCTGACCCCATGCCGAA
CTCAGAAGTGAAACGCCGTAGCGCCGATGGTAGTGTGGGGTCTCCCCATGCGAGAGTAGGGAACTGCCAG
GCATCAAATAAAACGAAAGGCTCAGTCGAAAGACTGGGCCTTTCGTTTTATCTGTTGTTTGTCGGTGAAC
TGGATCCTTACTCGAGTCTAGACTGCAGGCGGATCTTCACCTAGATCCTTTTAAATTAAAAATGAAGTTT
TAAATCAATCTAAAGTATATATGAGTAAACTTGGTCTGCTGACAGGACATTATTTGCCGACTACCTTGGT
GATCTCGCCTTTCACGTAGTGGACAAATTCTTCCAACTGATCTGCGCGCGAGGCCAAGCGATCTTCTTCT
TGTCCAAGATAAGCCTGTCTAGCTTCAAGTATGACGGGCTGATACTGGGCCGGCAGGCGCTCCATTGCCC
AGTCGGCAGCGACATCCTTCGGCGCGATTTTGCCGGTTACTGCGCTGTACCAAATGCGGGACAACGTAAG
CACTACATTTCGCTCATCGCCAGCCCAGTCGGGCGGCGAGTTCCATAGCGTTAAGGTTTCATTTAGCGCC
TCAAATAGATCCTGTTCAGGAACCGGATCAAAGAGTTCCTCCGCCGCTGGACCTACCAAGGCAACGCTAT
GTTCTCTTGCTTTTGTCAGCAAGATAGCCAGATCAATGTCGATCGTGGCTGGCTCGAAGATACCTGCAAG
AATGTCATTGCGCTGCCATTCTCCAAATTGCAGTTCGCGCTTAGCTGGATAACGCCACGGAATGATGTCG
TCGTGCACAACAATGGTGACTTCTACAGCGCGGAGAATCTCGCTCTCTCCAGGGGAAGCCGAAGTTTCCA
AAAGGTCGTTGATCAAAGCTCGCCGCGTTGTTTCATCAAGCCTTACGGTCACCGTAACCAGCAAATCAAT
ATCACTGTGTGGCTTCAGGCCGCCATCCACTGCGGAGCCGTACAAATGTACGGCCAGCAACGTCGGTTCG
AGATGGCGCTCGATGACGCCAACTACCTCTGATAGTTGAGTCGATACTTCGGCGATCACCGCTTCCCTCA
TACTCTTCCTTTTTCAATATTATTGAAGCATTTATCAGGGTTATTGTCTCATGAGCGGATACATATTTGA
ATGTATTTAGAAAAATAAACAAATAGCTAGCTCACTCGGTCGCTACCAGGGTTATTGTCTCATGAGCGGA
TACATATTTGAATGTATTTAGAAAAATAAACAAATAGGGGTTCCGCGCACATTTCCCCGAAAAGTGCC
